>Addgene plasmid #188490 | HiFi Cas9 | addgene full sequence | sequence record 373365 | Addgene NGS Result
TGATGCGGTTTTGGCAGTACATCAATGGGCGTGGATAGCGGTTTGACTCACGGGGATTTCCAAGTCTCCA
CCCCATTGACGTCAATGGGAGTTTGTTTTGGCACCAAAATCAACGGGACTTTCCAAAATGTCGTAACAAC
TCCGCCCCATTGACGCAAATGGGCGGTAGGCGTGTACGGTGGGAGGTCTATATAAGCAGCGCGTTTTGCC
TGTACTGGGTCTCTCTGGTTAGACCAGATCTGAGCCTGGGAGCTCTCTGGCTAACTAGGGAACCCACTGC
TTAAGCCTCAATAAAGCTTGCCTTGAGTGCTTCAAGTAGTGTGTGCCCGTCTGTTGTGTGACTCTGGTAA
CTAGAGATCCCTCAGACCCTTTTAGTCAGTGTGGAAAATCTCTAGCAGTGGCGCCCGAACAGGGACTTGA
AAGCGAAAGGGAAACCAGAGGAGCTCTCTCGACGCAGGACTCGGCTTGCTGAAGCGCGCACGGCAAGAGG
CGAGGGGCGGCGACTGGTGAGTACGCCAAAAATTTTGACTAGCGGAGGCTAGAAGGAGAGAGATGGGTGC
GAGAGCGTCAGTATTAAGCGGGGGAGAATTAGATCGCGATGGGAAAAAATTCGGTTAAGGCCAGGGGGAA
AGAAAAAATATAAATTAAAACATATAGTATGGGCAAGCAGGGAGCTAGAACGATTCGCAGTTAATCCTGG
CCTGTTAGAAACATCAGAAGGCTGTAGACAAATACTGGGACAGCTACAACCATCCCTTCAGACAGGATCA
GAAGAACTTAGATCATTATATAATACAGTAGCAACCCTCTATTGTGTGCATCAAAGGATAGAGATAAAAG
ACACCAAGGAAGCTTTAGACAAGATAGAGGAAGAGCAAAACAAAAGTAAGACCACCGCACAGCAAGCGGC
CGCTGATCTTCAGACCTGGAGGAGGAGATATGAGGGACAATTGGAGAAGTGAATTATATAAATATAAAGT
AGTAAAAATTGAACCATTAGGAGTAGCACCCACCAAGGCAAAGAGAAGAGTGGTGCAGAGAGAAAAAAGA
GCAGTGGGAATAGGAGCTTTGTTCCTTGGGTTCTTGGGAGCAGCAGGAAGCACTATGGGCGCAGCGTCAA
TGACGCTGACGGTACAGGCCAGACAATTATTGTCTGGTATAGTGCAGCAGCAGAACAATTTGCTGAGGGC
TATTGAGGCGCAACAGCATCTGTTGCAACTCACAGTCTGGGGCATCAAGCAGCTCCAGGCAAGAATCCTG
GCTGTGGAAAGATACCTAAAGGATCAACAGCTCCTGGGGATTTGGGGTTGCTCTGGAAAACTCATTTGCA
CCACTGCTGTGCCTTGGAATGCTAGTTGGAGTAATAAATCTCTGGAACAGATTTGGAATCACACGACCTG
GATGGAGTGGGACAGAGAAATTAACAATTACACAAGCTTAATACACTCCTTAATTGAAGAATCGCAAAAC
CAGCAAGAAAAGAATGAACAAGAATTATTGGAATTAGATAAATGGGCAAGTTTGTGGAATTGGTTTAACA
TAACAAATTGGCTGTGGTATATAAAATTATTCATAATGATAGTAGGAGGCTTGGTAGGTTTAAGAATAGT
TTTTGCTGTACTTTCTATAGTGAATAGAGTTAGGCAGGGATATTCACCATTATCGTTTCAGACCCACCTC
CCAACCCCGAGGGGACCCGACAGGCCCGAAGGAATAGAAGAAGAAGGTGGAGAGAGAGACAGAGACAGAT
CCATTCGATTAGTGAACGGATCGGCACTGCGTGCGCCAATTCTGCAGACAAATGGCAGTATTCATCCACA
ATTTTAAAAGAAAAGGGGGGATTGGGGGGTACAGTGCAGGGGAAAGAATAGTAGACATAATAGCAACAGA
CATACAAACTAAAGAATTACAAAAACAAATTACAAAAATTCAAAATTTTCGGGTTTATTACAGGGACAGC
AGAGATCCAGTTTGGTTAATTAAGGTACCGATATCACTAGTGTTCCATTAACTGCGCTAAAAATAATTTT
TAAATCTTTTTTAGCTTCTTGCTCTTTTTTGTACGTCTCTGTTTTAGAGCTAGAAATAGCAAGTTAAAAT
AAGGCTAGTCCGTTATCAACTTGAAAAAGTGGCACCGAGTCGGTGCTTTTTTGAATTCGCTAGCTAGGTC
TTGAAAGGAGTGGGAATTGGCTCCGGTGCCCGTCAGTGGGCAGAGCGCACATCGCCCACAGTCCCCGAGA
AGTTGGGGGGAGGGGTCGGCAATTGATCCGGTGCCTAGAGAAGGTGGCGCGGGGTAAACTGGGAAAGTGA
TGTCGTGTACTGGCTCCGCCTTTTTCCCGAGGGTGGGGGAGAACCGTATATAAGTGCAGTAGTCGCCGTG
AACGTTCTTTTTCGCAACGGGTTTGCCGCCAGAACACAGGACCGGTTCTAGAGCGCTGCCACCATGGACA
AGAAGTACAGCATCGGCCTGGACATCGGCACCAACTCTGTGGGCTGGGCCGTGATCACCGACGAGTACAA
GGTGCCCAGCAAGAAATTCAAGGTGCTGGGCAACACCGACCGGCACAGCATCAAGAAGAACCTGATCGGA
GCGCTGCTGTTCGACAGCGGCGAAACAGCCGAGGCCACCCGGCTTAAGAGAACCGCCAGAAGAAGATACA
CCAGACGGAAGAACCGGATCTGCTATCTGCAAGAGATCTTCAGCAACGAGATGGCCAAGGTGGACGACAG
CTTCTTCCACAGACTGGAAGAGTCCTTCCTGGTGGAAGAGGATAAGAAGCACGAGCGGCACCCCATCTTC
GGCAACATCGTGGACGAGGTGGCCTACCACGAGAAGTACCCCACCATCTACCACCTGAGAAAGAAACTGG
TGGACAGCACCGACAAGGCCGACCTGCGGCTGATCTATCTGGCCCTGGCCCACATGATCAAGTTCCGGGG
CCACTTCCTGATCGAGGGCGACCTGAACCCCGACAACAGCGACGTGGACAAGCTGTTCATCCAGCTGGTG
CAGACCTACAACCAGCTGTTCGAGGAAAACCCCATCAACGCCAGCGGCGTGGACGCCAAGGCCATCCTGT
CTGCCAGACTGAGCAAGAGCAGACGGCTGGAAAATCTGATCGCCCAGCTGCCCGGCGAGAAGAAGAATGG
CCTGTTCGGAAACCTGATTGCCCTGAGCCTGGGCCTGACCCCCAACTTCAAGAGCAACTTCGACCTGGCC
GAGGATGCCAAACTGCAGCTGAGCAAGGACACCTACGACGACGACCTGGACAACCTGCTGGCCCAGATCG
GCGACCAGTACGCCGACCTGTTTCTGGCCGCCAAGAACCTGTCCGACGCCATCCTGCTGAGCGACATCCT
GAGAGTGAACACCGAGATCACCAAGGCCCCCCTGAGCGCCTCTATGATCAAGAGATACGACGAGCACCAC
CAGGACCTGACCCTGCTGAAAGCTCTCGTGCGGCAGCAGCTGCCTGAGAAGTACAAAGAGATTTTCTTCG
ACCAGAGCAAGAACGGCTACGCCGGCTACATTGACGGCGGAGCCAGCCAGGAAGAGTTCTACAAGTTCAT
CAAGCCCATCCTGGAAAAGATGGACGGCACCGAGGAACTGCTCGTGAAGCTGAACAGAGAGGACCTCCTG
AGGAAGCAGCGGACCTTCGACAACGGCAGCATCCCCCACCAGATCCACCTGGGAGAGCTGCACGCCATTC
TGCGGCGGCAGGAAGATTTTTACCCATTCCTGAAGGACAACCGGGAAAAGATCGAGAAGATCCTGACCTT
CCGCATCCCCTACTACGTGGGCCCTCTGGCCAGGGGAAACAGCAGATTCGCCTGGATGACCAGAAAGAGC
GAGGAAACCATCACCCCCTGGAACTTCGAGGAAGTGGTGGACAAGGGCGCTTCCGCCCAGAGCTTCATCG
AGCGGATGACCAACTTCGATAAGAACCTGCCCAACGAGAAGGTGCTGCCCAAGCACAGCCTGCTGTACGA
GTACTTCACCGTGTATAACGAGCTGACCAAAGTGAAATACGTGACCGAGGGAATGAGAAAGCCCGCCTTC
CTGAGCGGCGAGCAGAAAAAGGCCATCGTGGACCTGCTGTTCAAGACCAACCGGAAAGTGACCGTGAAGC
AGCTGAAAGAGGACTACTTCAAGAAAATCGAGTGCTTCGACTCCGTGGAAATCTCCGGCGTGGAAGATCG
GTTCAACGCCTCCCTGGGCACATACCACGATCTGCTGAAAATTATCAAGGACAAGGACTTCCTGGACAAT
GAGGAAAACGAGGACATTCTGGAAGATATCGTGCTGACCCTGACACTGTTTGAGGACAGAGAGATGATCG
AGGAACGGCTGAAAACCTATGCCCACCTGTTCGACGACAAAGTGATGAAGCAGCTGAAGCGGCGGAGATA
CACCGGCTGGGGCAGGCTGAGCCGGAAGCTGATCAACGGCATCCGGGACAAGCAGTCCGGCAAGACAATC
CTGGATTTCCTGAAGTCCGACGGCTTCGCCAACGCCAACTTCATGCAATTGATCCACGACGACAGCCTGA
CCTTTAAAGAGGACATCCAGAAAGCCCAGGTGTCCGGCCAGGGCGATAGTCTACACGAGCACATTGCCAA
TCTGGCCGGCAGCCCCGCCATTAAGAAGGGCATCCTGCAGACAGTGAAGGTGGTGGACGAGCTCGTGAAA
GTGATGGGCCGGCACAAGCCCGAGAACATCGTGATCGAAATGGCCAGAGAGAACCAGACCACCCAGAAGG
GACAGAAGAACAGCCGCGAGAGAATGAAGCGGATCGAAGAGGGCATCAAAGAGCTGGGCAGCCAGATCCT
GAAAGAACACCCCGTGGAAAACACCCAGCTGCAGAACGAGAAGCTGTACCTGTACTACCTGCAGAATGGG
CGGGATATGTACGTGGACCAGGAACTGGACATCAACCGGCTGTCCGACTACGATGTGGACCATATCGTGC
CTCAGAGCTTTCTGAAGGACGACTCCATCGACAACAAGGTGCTGACCAGAAGCGACAAGAACCGGGGCAA
GAGCGACAACGTGCCCTCCGAAGAGGTCGTGAAGAAGATGAAGAACTACTGGCGGCAGCTGCTGAACGCC
AAGCTTATTACCCAGAGAAAGTTCGACAATCTGACCAAGGCCGAGAGAGGCGGCCTGAGCGAACTGGATA
AGGCCGGCTTCATCAAGAGACAGCTGGTGGAAACCCGGCAGATCACAAAGCACGTGGCACAGATCCTGGA
CTCCCGGATGAACACTAAGTACGACGAGAATGACAAGCTGATCCGGGAAGTGAAAGTGATCACCCTGAAG
TCCAAGCTGGTGTCCGATTTCCGGAAGGATTTCCAGTTTTACAAAGTGCGCGAGATCAACAACTACCACC
ACGCCCACGACGCCTACCTGAACGCCGTCGTGGGAACCGCCCTGATCAAAAAGTACCCTAAGCTCGAGAG
CGAGTTCGTGTACGGCGACTACAAGGTGTACGACGTGCGGAAGATGATCGCCAAGAGCGAGCAGGAAATC
GGCAAGGCTACCGCCAAGTACTTCTTCTACAGCAACATCATGAACTTTTTCAAGACCGAGATTACCCTGG
CCAACGGCGAGATCCGGAAGCGGCCTCTGATCGAGACAAACGGCGAAACCGGGGAGATCGTGTGGGATAA
GGGCCGGGATTTTGCCACCGTGCGGAAAGTGCTGAGCATGCCCCAAGTGAATATCGTGAAAAAGACCGAG
GTGCAGACAGGCGGCTTCAGCAAAGAGTCTATCCTGCCCAAGAGGAACAGCGATAAGCTGATCGCCAGAA
AGAAGGACTGGGACCCTAAGAAGTACGGCGGCTTCGACAGCCCCACCGTGGCCTATTCTGTGCTGGTGGT
GGCCAAAGTGGAAAAGGGCAAGTCCAAGAAACTGAAGAGTGTGAAAGAGCTGCTGGGGATCACCATCATG
GAAAGAAGCAGCTTCGAGAAGAATCCCATCGACTTTCTGGAAGCCAAGGGCTACAAAGAAGTGAAAAAGG
ACCTGATCATCAAGCTGCCTAAGTACTCCCTGTTCGAGCTGGAAAACGGCCGGAAGAGAATGCTGGCCTC
TGCCGGCGAACTGCAGAAGGGAAACGAACTGGCCCTGCCCTCCAAATATGTGAACTTCCTGTACCTGGCC
AGCCACTATGAGAAGCTGAAGGGCTCCCCCGAGGATAATGAGCAGAAACAGCTGTTTGTGGAACAGCACA
AGCACTACCTGGACGAGATCATCGAGCAGATCAGCGAGTTCTCCAAGAGAGTGATCCTGGCCGACGCTAA
TCTGGACAAAGTGCTGTCCGCCTACAACAAGCACCGGGATAAGCCCATCAGAGAGCAGGCCGAGAATATC
ATCCACCTGTTTACCCTGACCAATCTGGGAGCCCCTGCCGCCTTCAAGTACTTTGACACCACCATCGACC
GGAAGAGGTACACCAGCACCAAAGAGGTGCTGGACGCCACCCTGATCCACCAGAGCATCACCGGCCTGTA
CGAGACACGGATCGACCTGTCTCAGCTGGGAGGCGACAAGCGACCTGCCGCCACAAAGAAGGCTGGACAG
GCTAAGAAGAAGAAAGATTACAAAGACGATGACGATAAGGGATCCGGCGCAACAAACTTCTCTCTGCTGA
AACAAGCCGGAGATGTCGAAGAGAATCCTGGACCGACCGAGTACAAGCCCACGGTGCGCCTCGCCACCCG
CGACGACGTCCCCAGGGCCGTACGCACCCTCGCCGCCGCGTTCGCCGACTACCCCGCCACGCGCCACACC
GTCGATCCGGACCGCCACATCGAGCGGGTCACCGAGCTGCAAGAACTCTTCCTCACGCGCGTCGGGCTCG
ACATCGGCAAGGTGTGGGTCGCGGACGACGGCGCCGCGGTGGCGGTCTGGACCACGCCGGAGAGCGTCGA
AGCGGGGGCGGTGTTCGCCGAGATCGGCCCGCGCATGGCCGAGTTGAGCGGTTCCCGGCTGGCCGCGCAG
CAACAGATGGAAGGCCTCCTGGCGCCGCACCGGCCCAAGGAGCCCGCGTGGTTCCTGGCCACCGTCGGAG
TCTCGCCCGACCACCAGGGCAAGGGTCTGGGCAGCGCCGTCGTGCTCCCCGGAGTGGAGGCGGCCGAGCG
CGCCGGGGTGCCCGCCTTCCTGGAGACCTCCGCGCCCCGCAACCTCCCCTTCTACGAGCGGCTCGGCTTC
ACCGTCACCGCCGACGTCGAGGTGCCCGAAGGACCGCGCACCTGGTGCATGACCCGCAAGCCCGGTGCCT
GAACGCGTTAAGTCGACAATCAACCTCTGGATTACAAAATTTGTGAAAGATTGACTGGTATTCTTAACTA
TGTTGCTCCTTTTACGCTATGTGGATACGCTGCTTTAATGCCTTTGTATCATGCTATTGCTTCCCGTATG
GCTTTCATTTTCTCCTCCTTGTATAAATCCTGGTTGCTGTCTCTTTATGAGGAGTTGTGGCCCGTTGTCA
GGCAACGTGGCGTGGTGTGCACTGTGTTTGCTGACGCAACCCCCACTGGTTGGGGCATTGCCACCACCTG
TCAGCTCCTTTCCGGGACTTTCGCTTTCCCCCTCCCTATTGCCACGGCGGAACTCATCGCCGCCTGCCTT
GCCCGCTGCTGGACAGGGGCTCGGCTGTTGGGCACTGACAATTCCGTGGTGTTGTCGGGGAAATCATCGT
CCTTTCCTTGGCTGCTCGCCTGTGTTGCCACCTGGATTCTGCGCGGGACGTCCTTCTGCTACGTCCCTTC
GGCCCTCAATCCAGCGGACCTTCCTTCCCGCGGCCTGCTGCCGGCTCTGCGGCCTCTTCCGCGTCTTCGC
CTTCGCCCTCAGACGAGTCGGATCTCCCTTTGGGCCGCCTCCCCGCGTCGACTTTAAGACCAATGACTTA
CAAGGCAGCTGTAGATCTTAGCCACTTTTTAAAAGAAAAGGGGGGACTGGAAGGGCTAATTCACTCCCAA
CGAAGACAAGATCTGCTTTTTGCTTGTACTGGGTCTCTCTGGTTAGACCAGATCTGAGCCTGGGAGCTCT
CTGGCTAACTAGGGAACCCACTGCTTAAGCCTCAATAAAGCTTGCCTTGAGTGCTTCAAGTAGTGTGTGC
CCGTCTGTTGTGTGACTCTGGTAACTAGAGATCCCTCAGACCCTTTTAGTCAGTGTGGAAAATCTCTAGC
AGGGCCCGTTTAAACCCGCTGATCAGCCTCGACTGTGCCTTCTAGTTGCCAGCCATCTGTTGTTTGCCCC
TCCCCCGTGCCTTCCTTGACCCTGGAAGGTGCCACTCCCACTGTCCTTTCCTAATAAAATGAGGAAATTG
CATCGCATTGTCTGAGTAGGTGTCATTCTATTCTGGGGGGTGGGGTGGGGCAGGACAGCAAGGGGGAGGA
TTGGGAAGACAATAGCAGGCATGCTGGGGATGCGGTGGGCTCTATGGCTTCTGAGGCGGAAAGAACCAGC
TGGGGCTCTAGGGGGTATCCCC
[124 nt withheld, positions 8493-8616]
C
[91 nt withheld, positions 8618-8708]
A
[49 nt withheld, positions 8710-8758]
CCTTTGACGTTGGAGTCCACGTTCTTT
[37 nt withheld, positions 8786-8822]
ACCCTATCTCGGTCTATTCTTTTGATTTATAAGGGATTTTGCCGATTTCGGCCTATTGGTTAAAAAATGA
GCTGATTTAACAAAAATTTAACGCGAATTAATTCTGTGGAATGTGTGTCAGTTAGGGTGTGGAAAGTCCC
CAGGCTCCCCAGCAGGCAGAAGTATGCAAAGCATGCATCTCAATTAGTCAGCAACCAGGTGTGGAAAGTC
CCCAGGCTCCCCAGCAGGCAGAAGTATGCAAAGCATGCATCTCAATTAGTCAGCAACCATAGTCCCGCCC
CTAACTCCGCCCATCCCGCCCCTAACTCCGCCCAGTTCCGCCCATTCTCCGCCCCATGGCTGACTAATTT
TTTTTATTTATGCAGAGGCCGAGGCCGCCTCTGCCTCTGAGCTATTCCAGAAGTAGTGAGGAGGCTTTTT
TGGAGGCCTAGGCTTTTGCAAAAAGCTCCCGGGAGCTTGTATATCCATTTTCGGATCTGATCAGCACGTG
TTGACAATTAATCATCGGCATAGTATATCGGCATAGTATAATACGACAAGGTGAGGAACTAAACCATGGC
CAAGTTGACCAGTGCCGTTCCGGTGCTCACCGCGCGCGACGTCGCCGGAGCGGTCGAGTTCTGGACCGAC
CGGCTCGGGTTCTCCCGGGACTTCGTGGAGGACGACTTCGCCGGTGTGGTCCGGGACGACGTGACCCTGT
TCATCAGCGCGGTCCAGGACCAGGTGGTGCCGGACAACACCCTGGCCTGGGTGTGGGTGCGCGGCCTGGA
CGAGCTGTACGCCGAGTGGTCGGAGGTCGTGTCCACGAACTTCCGGGACGCCTCCGGGCCGGCCATGACC
GAGATCGGCGAGCAGCCGTGGGGGCGGGAGTTCGCCCTGCGCGACCCGGCCGGCAACTGCGTGCACTTCG
TGGCCGAGGAGCAGGACTGACACGTGCTACGAGATTTCGATTCCACCGCCGCCTTCTATGAAAGGTTGGG
CTTCGGAATCGTTTTCCGGGACGCCGGCTGGATGATCCTCCAGCGCGGGGATCTCATGCTGGAGTTCTTC
GCCCACCCCAACTTGTTTATTGCAGCTTATAATGGTTACAAATAAAGCAATAGCATCACAAATTTCACAA
ATAAAGCATTTTTTTCACTGCATTCTAGTTGTGGTTTGTCCAAACTCATCAATGTATCTTATCATGTCTG
TATACCGTCGACCTCTAGCTAGAGCTTGGCGTAATCATGGTCATAGCTGTTTCCTGTGTGAAATTGTTAT
CCGCTCACAATTCCACACAACATACGAGCCGGAAGCATAAAGTGTAAAGCCTGGGGTGCCTAATGAGTGA
GCTAACTCACATTAATTGCGTTGCGCTCACTGCCCGCTTTCCAGTCGGGAAACCTGTCGTGCCAGCTGCA
TTAATGAATCGGCCAACGCGCGGGGAGAGGCGGTTTGCGTATTGGGCGCTCTTCCGCTTCCTCGCTCACT
GACTCGCTGCGCTCGGTCGTTCGGCTGCGGCGAGCGGTATCAGCTCACTCAAAGGCGGTAATACGGTTAT
CCACAGAATCAGGGGATAACGCAGGAAAGAACATGTGAGCAAAAGGCCAGCAAAAGGCCAGGAACCGTAA
AAAGGCCGCGTTGCTGGCGTTTTTCCATAGGCTCCGCCCCCCTGACGAGCATCACAAAAATCGACGCTCA
AGTCAGAGGTGGCGAAACCCGACAGGACTATAAAGATACCAGGCGTTTCCCCCTGGAAGCTCCCTCGTGC
GCTCTCCTGTTCCGACCCTGCCGCTTACCGGATACCTGTCCGCCTTTCTCCCTTCGGGAAGCGTGGCGCT
TTCTCATAGCTCACGCTGTAGGTATCTCAGTTCGGTGTAGGTCGTTCGCTCCAAGCTGGGCTGTGTGCAC
GAACCCCCCGTTCAGCCCGACCGCTGCGCCTTATCCGGTAACTATCGTCTTGAGTCCAACCCGGTAAGAC
ACGACTTATCGCCACTGGCAGCAGCCACTGGTAACAGGATTAGCAGAGCGAGGTATGTAGGCGGTGCTAC
AGAGTTCTTGAAGTGGTGGCCTAACTACGGCTACACTAGAAGAACAGTATTTGGTATCTGCGCTCTGCTG
AAGCCAGTTACCTTCGGAAAAAGAGTTGGTAGCTCTTGATCCGGCAAACAAACCACCGCTGGTAGCGGTG
GTTTTTTTGTTTGCAAGCAGCAGATTACGCGCAGAAAAAAAGGATCTCAAGAAGATCCTTTGATCTTTTC
TACGGGGTCTGACGCTCAGTGGAACGAAAACTCACGTTAAGGGATTTTGGTCATGAGATTATCAAAAAGG
ATCTTCACCTAGATCCTTTTAAATTAAAAATGAAGTTTTAAATCAATCTAAAGTATATATGAGTAAACTT
GGTCTGACAGTTACCAATGCTTAATCAGTGAGGCACCTATCTCAGCGATCTGTCTATTTCGTTCATCCAT
AGTTGCCTGACTCCCCGTCGTGTAGATAACTACGATACGGGAGGGCTTACCATCTGGCCCCAGTGCTGCA
ATGATACCGCGAGACCCACGCTCACCGGCTCCAGATTTATCAGCAATAAACCAGCCAGCCGGAAGGGCCG
AGCGCAGAAGTGGTCCTGCAACTTTATCCGCCTCCATCCAGTCTATTAATTGTTGCCGGGAAGCTAGAGT
AAGTAGTTCGCCAGTTAATAGTTTGCGCAACGTTGTTGCCATTGCTACAGGCATCGTGGTGTCACGCTCG
TCGTTTGGTATGGCTTCATTCAGCTCCGGTTCCCAACGATCAAGGCGAGTTACATGATCCCCCATGTTGT
GCAAAAAAGCGGTTAGCTCCTTCGGTCCTCCGATCGTTGTCAGAAGTAAGTTGGCCGCAGTGTTATCACT
CATGGTTATGGCAGCACTGCATAATTCTCTTACTGTCATGCCATCCGTAAGATGCTTTTCTGTGACTGGT
GAGTACTCAACCAAGTCATTCTGAGAATAGTGTATGCGGCGACCGAGTTGCTCTTGCCCGGCGTCAATAC
GGGATAATACCGCGCCACATAGCAGAACTTTAAAAGTGCTCATCATTGGAAAACGTTCTTCGGGGCGAAA
ACTCTCAAGGATCTTACCGCTGTTGAGATCCAGTTCGATGTAACCCACTCGTGCACCCAACTGATCTTCA
GCATCTTTTACTTTCACCAGCGTTTCTGGGTGAGCAAAAACAGGAAGGCAAAATGCCGCAAAAAAGGGAA
TAAGGGCGACACGGAAATGTTGAATACTCATACTCTTCCTTTTTCAATATTATTGAAGCATTTATCAGGG
TTATTGTCTCATGAGCGGATACATATTTGAATGTATTTAGAAAAATAAACAAATAGGGGTTCCGCGCACA
TTTCCCCGAAAAGTGCCACCTGACGTCGACGGATCGGGAGATCTCCCGATCCCCTATGGTGCACTCTCAG
TACAATCTGCTCTGATGCCGCATAGTTAAGCCAGTATCTGCTCCCTGCTTGTGTGTTGGAGGTCGCTGAG
TAGTGCGCGAGCAAAATTTAAGCTACAACAAGGCAAGGCTTGACCGACAATTGCATGAAGAATCTGCTTA
GGGTTAGGCGTTTTGCGCTGCTTCGCGATGTACGGGCCAGATATACGCGTTGACATTGATTATTGACTAG
TTATTAATAGTAATCAATTACGGGGTCATTAGTTCATAGCCCATATATGGAGTTCCGCGTTACATAACTT
ACGGTAAATGGCCCGCCTGGCTGACCGCCCAACGACCCCCGCCCATTGACGTCAATAATGACGTATGTTC
CCATAGTAACGCCAATAGGGACTTTCCATTGACGTCAATGGGTGGAGTATTTACGGTAAACTGCCCACTT
GGCAGTACATCAAGTGTATCATATGCCAAGTACGCCCCCTATTGACGTCAATGACGGTAAATGGCCCGCC
TGGCATTATGCCCAGTACATGACCTTATGGGACTTTCCTACTTGGCAGTACATCTACGTATTAGTCATCG
CTATTACCATGG
Features (pLannotate 1.2.2; 32 found; start..end, strand, type, name):
    217..397     +  LTR            5' LTR (truncated): truncated 5' long terminal repeat (LTR) from HIV-1
    444..569     +  misc_feature   HIV-1 Ψ: packaging signal of human immunodeficiency virus type 1
    553..916     +  CDS            HIV-1 gag (fragment): gag protein from human immunodeficiency virus 1; gag
   1062..1295    +  misc_feature   RRE: The Rev response element (RRE) of HIV-1 allows for Rev-dependent mRNA export from the nucleus to the cytoplasm.
   1672..1772    +  CDS            Rev (fragment): human immunodeficiency virus 1 (HIV-1) Rev protein; rev; enhances nuclear export of unspliced and incompletely spliced viral mRNAs
   1822..1939    +  misc_feature   cPPT/CTS: central polypurine tract and central termination sequence of HIV-1
   2071..2146    +  misc_RNA       gRNA scaffold: guide RNA scaffold for the Streptococcus pyogenes CRISPR/Cas9 system
   2164..2182    +  CDS            small t antigen (fragment): SV40 (simian virus 40) small t antigen
   2208..2419    +  promoter       EF-1α core promoter: core promoter for human elongation factor EF-1α
   2444..6547    +  CDS            Cas9: Cas9 (Csn1) endonuclease from the Streptococcus pyogenes Type II CRISPR/Cas system generates RNA-guided double strand breaks in DNA
   6685..7282    +  CDS            PuroR (fragment): puromycin N-acetyltransferase; pac from Streptomyces; confers resistance to puromycin
   7298..7886    +  misc_feature   WPRE: woodchuck hepatitis virus posttranscriptional regulatory element
   7937..7956    +  misc_feature   cPPT/CTS (fragment): central polypurine tract and central termination sequence of HIV-1
   7958..8191    +  LTR            3' LTR (ΔU3): self-inactivating 3' long terminal repeat (LTR) from HIV-1
   8223..8447    +  polyA_signal   bGH poly(A) signal: bovine growth hormone polyadenylation signal
   8451..8472    +  promoter       SV40 promoter (fragment): SV40 enhancer and early promoter
   8493..8921    +  rep_origin     f1 ori (sequence partly withheld): f1 bacteriophage origin of replication; arrow indicates direction of (+) strand synthesis
   8935..9264    +  promoter       SV40 promoter: SV40 enhancer and early promoter
   9312..9359    +  promoter       EM7 promoter: synthetic bacterial promoter&nbsp
   9378..9752    +  CDS            BleoR: antibiotic-binding protein; Sh ble from Streptoalloteichus hindustanus; confers resistance to bleomycin, phleomycin, and Zeocin™
   9762..9887    +  CDS            ble (fragment): BLE_KLEPN - Experimental evidence at protein level: Swiss-Prot protein existence level 1. Binding protein with a strong affinity to the bleomycin family of antibiotics. Binds to CL990; an antimitotic-antibiotic compound. From Klebsiella pneumoniae.
   9882..10003   +  polyA_signal   SV40 poly(A) signal: SV40 polyadenylation signal
  10074..10096   -  protein_bind   lac operator (fragment): The lac repressor binds to the lac operator to inhibit transcription in E. coli. This inhibition can be relieved by adding lactose or isopropyl-β-D-thiogalactopyranoside (IPTG). lac repressor encoded by lacI
  10100..10130   -  promoter       lac promoter: promoter for the E. coli lac operon
  10145..10166   -  protein_bind   CAP binding site: CAP binding activates transcription in the presence of cAMP. E. coli catabolite activator protein
  10179..10271   -  CDS            lacI (fragment): lac repressor; lacI; The lac repressor binds to the lac operator to inhibit transcription in E. coli. This inhibition can be relieved by adding lactose or isopropyl-β-D-thiogalactopyranoside (IPTG).
  10454..11042   -  rep_origin     ori: high-copy-number ColE1/pMB1/pBR322/pUC origin of replication
  11213..12073   -  CDS            AmpR: β-lactamase; bla; confers resistance to ampicillin, carbenicillin, and related antibiotics
  12074..12178   -  promoter       AmpR promoter: bla
  12237..12289   -  misc_feature   bom (fragment): basis of mobility region from pBR322
  12444..12823   +  enhancer       CMV enhancer: human cytomegalovirus immediate early enhancer
  12824..199     +  promoter       CMV promoter (across the origin): human cytomegalovirus (CMV) immediate early promoter
