[The description below was written by a language model from this plasmid's Addgene catalogue record and pLannotate feature annotations shown in this document.]
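Description:
HiFi Cas9 is a lentiviral transfer plasmid built on the LentiCRISPR v2 backbone for expressing a FLAG-tagged, high-fidelity variant of Streptococcus pyogenes Cas9 in mammalian cells. The nuclease carries the R691A substitution that defines the HiFi variant. In bacteria the plasmid is maintained through a high-copy ColE1/pUC-type origin and selected with ampicillin (AmpR). An f1 origin is also present. The recommended recombination-deficient growth strains reflect the repeated LTR sequences typical of lentiviral vectors.

The viral portion has a third-generation layout. A CMV enhancer/promoter fused to a truncated HIV-1 5' LTR drives genomic RNA production in packaging cells. It is followed by the Ψ packaging signal with a gag fragment, the RRE for Rev-dependent nuclear export, and the cPPT/CTS. Within the proviral region, an EF-1α core promoter drives the Cas9 open reading frame, and a puromycin N-acetyltransferase sequence lies just downstream for selection of transduced cells. The feature table does not annotate the FLAG tag or whatever element links Cas9 to the puromycin marker. A WPRE enhances transcript expression ahead of the self-inactivating ΔU3 3' LTR, and a bGH polyadenylation signal follows the LTR.

An S. pyogenes guide RNA scaffold is annotated upstream of the EF-1α promoter, but no U6 or other Pol III promoter is listed, so the record does not establish whether the plasmid can express a guide. Outside the LTRs, an SV40/EM7-driven BleoR cassette is retained from the backbone. The associated publication compared genome editing and transcriptional control across diverse CRISPR/Cas systems in human cells, consistent with use of this construct for benchmarking.
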