Addgene plasmid #188490: HiFi Cas9
Purpose: Expresses FLAG tagged HiFi Cas9
Depositing lab: Isaac Hilton. Depositing organization: Rice University. Publication: Quantification of Genome Editing and Transcriptional Control Capabilities Reveals Hierarchies among Diverse CRISPR/Cas Systems in Human Cells. Escobar M, Li J, Patel A, Liu S, Xu Q, Hilton IB. ACS Synth Biol. 2022 Oct 21;11(10):3239-3250. doi: 10.1021/acssynbio.2c00156. Epub 2022 Sep 26. PubMed 36162812.
Backbone
  Vector backbone: LentiCRISPR v2
  Vector type: Mammalian Expression, Lentiviral, CRISPR
  Selectable markers: Puromycin
Growth in bacteria
  Bacterial resistance: Ampicillin, 100 μg/mL
  Growth temperature: 37°C
  Growth strain: NEB Stable
  Copy number: High Copy
Gene/Insert
  Gene/Insert name: Cas9
  Species: Streptococcus pyogenes
  Mutation: R691A
  Promoter: EF1a
  Cloning method: Gibson Cloning
Terms and licenses: Academic/Nonprofit Terms; Industry Terms: Not Available to Industry
Depositor comments: Stbl3 is also a suitable growth strain.
How to cite: HiFi Cas9 was a gift from Isaac Hilton (Addgene plasmid # 188490 ; http://n2t.net/addgene:188490 ; RRID:Addgene_188490)
